>Addgene plasmid #77033 | CHUK gRNA (BRDN0001149372) | addgene full sequence | sequence record 186986 | Addgene Assembled Sequence
CCCGGGTGCAAAGATGGATAAAGTTTTAAACAGAGAGGAATCTTTGCAGCTAATGGACCTTCTAGGTCTT
GAAAGGAGTGGGAATTGGCTCCGGTGCCCGTCAGTGGGCAGAGCGCACATCGCCCACAGTCCCCGAGAAG
TTGGGGGGAGGGGTCGGCAATTGATCCGGTGCCTAGAGAAGGTGGCGCGGGGTAAACTGGGAAAGTGATG
TCGTGTACTGGCTCCGCCTTTTTCCCGAGGGTGGGGGAGAACCGTATATAAGTGCAGTAGTCGCCGTGAA
CGTTCTTTTTCGCAACGGGTTTGCCGCCAGAACACAGGTAAGTGCCGTGTGTGGTTCCCGCGGGCCTGGC
CTCTTTACGGGTTATGGCCCTTGCGTGCCTTGAATTACTTCCACCTGGCTGCAGTACGTGATTCTTGATC
CCGAGCTTCGGGTTGGAAGTGGGTGGGAGAGTTCGAGGCCTTGCGCTTAAGGAGCCCCTTCGCCTCGTGC
TTGAGTTGAGGCCTGGCCTGGGCGCTGGGGCCGCCGCGTGCGAATCTGGTGGCACCTTCGCGCCTGTCTC
GCTGCTTTCGATAAGTCTCTAGCCATTTAAAATTTTTGATGACCTGCTGCGACGCTTTTTTTCTGGCAAG
ATAGTCTTGTAAATGCGGGCCAAGATCTGCACACTGGTATTTCGGTTTTTGGGGCCGCGGGCGGCGACGG
GGCCCGTGCGTCCCAGCGCACATGTTCGGCGAGGCGGGGCCTGCGAGCGCGGCCACCGAGAATCGGACGG
GGGTAGTCTCAAGCTGGCCGGCCTGCTCTGGTGCCTGGCCTCGCGCCGCCGTGTATCGCCCCGCCCTGGG
CGGCAAGGCTGGCCCGGTCGGCACCAGTTGCGTGAGCGGAAAGATGGCCGCTTCCCGGCCCTGCTGCAGG
GAGCTCAAAATGGAGGACGCGGCGCTCGGGAGAGCGGGCGGGTGAGTCACCCACACAAAGGAAAAGGGCC
TTTCCGTCCTCAGCCGTCGCTTCATGTGACTCCACGGAGTACCGGGCGCCGTCCAGGCACCTCGATTAGT
TCTCGAGCTTTTGGAGTACGTCGTCTTTAGGTTGGGGGGAGGGGTTTTATGCGATGGAGTTTCCCCACAC
TGAGTGGGTGGAGACTGAAGTTAGGCCAGCTTGGCACTTGATGTAATTCTCCTTGGAATTTGCCCTTTTT
GAGTTTGGATCTTGGTTCATTCTCAAGCCTCAGACAGTGGTTCAAAGTTTTTTTCTTCCATTTCAGGTGT
CGTGACGTACGGCCACCATGACCGAGTACAAGCCCACGGTGCGCCTCGCCACCCGCGACGACGTCCCCAG
GGCCGTACGCACCCTCGCCGCCGCGTTCGCCGACTACCCCGCCACGCGCCACACCGTCGATCCGGACCGC
CACATCGAGCGGGTCACCGAGCTGCAAGAACTCTTCCTCACGCGCGTCGGGCTCGACATCGGCAAGGTGT
GGGTCGCGGACGACGGCGCCGCCGTGGCGGTCTGGACCACGCCGGAGAGCGTCGAAGCGGGGGCGGTGTT
CGCCGAGATCGGCCCGCGCATGGCCGAGTTGAGCGGTTCCCGGCTGGCCGCGCAGCAACAGATGGAAGGC
CTCCTGGCGCCGCACCGGCCCAAGGAGCCCGCGTGGTTCCTGGCCACCGTCGGAGTCTCGCCCGACCACC
AGGGCAAGGGTCTGGGCAGCGCCGTCGTGCTCCCCGGAGTGGAGGCGGCCGAGCGCGCCGGGGTGCCCGC
CTTCCTGGAGACCTCCGCGCCCCGCAACCTCCCCTTCTACGAGCGGCTCGGCTTCACCGTCACCGCCGAC
GTCGAGGTGCCCGAAGGACCGCGCACCTGGTGCATGACCCGCAAGCCCGGTGCCTGAACGCGTTAAGTCG
ACAATCAACCTCTGGATTACAAAATTTGTGAAAGATTGACTGGTATTCTTAACTATGTTGCTCCTTTTAC
GCTATGTGGATACGCTGCTTTAATGCCTTTGTATCATGCTATTGCTTCCCGTATGGCTTTCATTTTCTCC
TCCTTGTATAAATCCTGGTTGCTGTCTCTTTATGAGGAGTTGTGGCCCGTTGTCAGGCAACGTGGCGTGG
TGTGCACTGTGTTTGCTGACGCAACCCCCACTGGTTGGGGCATTGCCACCACCTGTCAGCTCCTTTCCGG
GACTTTCGCTTTCCCCCTCCCTATTGCCACGGCGGAACTCATCGCCGCCTGCCTTGCCCGCTGCTGGACA
GGGGCTCGGCTGTTGGGCACTGACAATTCCGTGGTGTTGTCGGGGAAATCATCGTCCTTTCCTTGGCTGC
TCGCCTGTGTTGCCACCTGGATTCTGCGCGGGACGTCCTTCTGCTACGTCCCTTCGGCCCTCAATCCAGC
GGACCTTCCTTCCCGCGGCCTGCTGCCGGCTCTGCGGCCTCTTCCGCGTCTTCGCCTTCGCCCTCAGACG
AGTCGGATCTCCCTTTGGGCCGCCTCCCCGCGTCGACTTTAAGACCAATGACTTACAAGGCAGCTGTAGA
TCTTAGCCACTTTTTAAAAGAAAAGGGGGGACTGGAAGGGCTAATTCACTCCCAACGAAGACAAGATCTG
CTTTTTGCTTGTACTGGGTCTCTCTGGTTAGACCAGATCTGAGCCTGGGAGCTCTCTGGCTAACTAGGGA
ACCCACTGCTTAAGCCTCAATAAAGCTTGCCTTGAGTGCTTCAAGTAGTGTGTGCCCGTCTGTTGTGTGA
CTCTGGTAACTAGAGATCCCTCAGACCCTTTTAGTCAGTGTGGAAAATCTCTAGCAGTACGTATAGTAGT
TCATGTCATCTTATTATTCAGTATTTATAACTTGCAAAGAAATGAATATCAGAGAGTGAGAGGAACTTGT
TTATTGCAGCTTATAATGGTTACAAATAAAGCAATAGCATCACAAATTTCACAAATAAAGCATTTTTTTC
ACTGCATTCTAGTTGTGGTTTGTCCAAACTCATCAATGTATCTTATCATGTCTGGCTCTAGCTATCCCGC
CCCTAACTCCGCCCATCCCGCCCCTAACTCCGCCCAGTTCCGCCCATTCTCCGCCCCATGGCTGACTAAT
TTTTTTTATTTATGCAGAGGCCGAGGCCGCCTCGGCCTCTGAGCTATTCCAGAAGTAGTGAGGAGGCTTT
TTTGGAGGCCTAGGGACGTACCCAATTCGCCCTATAGTGAGTCGTATTACGCGCGCTCACTGGCCGTCGT
TTTACAACGTCGTGACTGGGAAAACCCTGGCGTTACCCAACTTAATCGCCTTGCAGCACATCCCCCTTTC
GCCAGCTGGCGTAATAGCGAAGAGGCCCGCACCGATCGCCCTTCCCAACAGTTGCGCAGCCTGAATGGCG
AATGGG
[124 nt withheld, positions 3367-3490]
C
[91 nt withheld, positions 3492-3582]
A
[49 nt withheld, positions 3584-3632]
CCTTTGACGTTGGAGTCCACGTTCTTT
[37 nt withheld, positions 3660-3696]
ACCCTATCTCGGTCTATTCTTTTGATTTATAAGGGATTTTGCCGATTTCGGCCTATTGGTTAAAAAATGA
GCTGATTTAACAAAAATTTAACGCGAATTTTAACAAAATATTAACGCTTACAATTTAGGTGGCACTTTTC
GGGGAAATGTGCGCGGAACCCCTATTTGTTTATTTTTCTAAATACATTCAAATATGTATCCGCTCATGAG
ACAATAACCCTGATAAATGCTTCAATAATATTGAAAAAGGAAGAGTATGAGTATTCAACATTTCCGTGTC
GCCCTTATTCCCTTTTTTGCGGCATTTTGCCTTCCTGTTTTTGCTCACCCAGAAACGCTGGTGAAAGTAA
AAGATGCTGAAGATCAGTTGGGTGCACGAGTGGGTTACATCGAACTGGATCTCAACAGCGGTAAGATCCT
TGAGAGTTTTCGCCCCGAAGAACGTTTTCCAATGATGAGCACTTTTAAAGTTCTGCTATGTGGCGCGGTA
TTATCCCGTATTGACGCCGGGCAAGAGCAACTCGGTCGCCGCATACACTATTCTCAGAATGACTTGGTTG
AGTACTCACCAGTCACAGAAAAGCATCTTACGGATGGCATGACAGTAAGAGAATTATGCAGTGCTGCCAT
AACCATGAGTGATAACACTGCGGCCAACTTACTTCTGACAACGATCGGAGGACCGAAGGAGCTAACCGCT
TTTTTGCACAACATGGGGGATCATGTAACTCGCCTTGATCGTTGGGAACCGGAGCTGAATGAAGCCATAC
CAAACGACGAGCGTGACACCACGATGCCTGTAGCAATGGCAACAACGTTGCGCAAACTATTAACTGGCGA
ACTACTTACTCTAGCTTCCCGGCAACAATTAATAGACTGGATGGAGGCGGATAAAGTTGCAGGACCACTT
CTGCGCTCGGCCCTTCCGGCTGGCTGGTTTATTGCTGATAAATCTGGAGCCGGTGAGCGTGGGTCTCGCG
GTATCATTGCAGCACTGGGGCCAGATGGTAAGCCCTCCCGTATCGTAGTTATCTACACGACGGGGAGTCA
GGCAACTATGGATGAACGAAATAGACAGATCGCTGAGATAGGTGCCTCACTGATTAAGCATTGGTAACTG
TCAGACCAAGTTTACTCATATATACTTTAGATTGATTTAAAACTTCATTTTTAATTTAAAAGGATCTAGG
TGAAGATCCTTTTTGATAATCTCATGACCAAAATCCCTTAACGTGAGTTTTCGTTCCACTGAGCGTCAGA
CCCCGTAGAAAAGATCAAAGGATCTTCTTGAGATCCTTTTTTTCTGCGCGTAATCTGCTGCTTGCAAACA
AAAAAACCACCGCTACCAGCGGTGGTTTGTTTGCCGGATCAAGAGCTACCAACTCTTTTTCCGAAGGTAA
CTGGCTTCAGCAGAGCGCAGATACCAAATACTGTTCTTCTAGTGTAGCCGTAGTTAGGCCACCACTTCAA
GAACTCTGTAGCACCGCCTACATACCTCGCTCTGCTAATCCTGTTACCAGTGGCTGCTGCCAGTGGCGAT
AAGTCGTGTCTTACCGGGTTGGACTCAAGACGATAGTTACCGGATAAGGCGCAGCGGTCGGGCTGAACGG
GGGGTTCGTGCACACAGCCCAGCTTGGAGCGAACGACCTACACCGAACTGAGATACCTACAGCGTGAGCT
ATGAGAAAGCGCCACGCTTCCCGAAGGGAGAAAGGCGGACAGGTATCCGGTAAGCGGCAGGGTCGGAACA
GGAGAGCGCACGAGGGAGCTTCCAGGGGGAAACGCCTGGTATCTTTATAGTCCTGTCGGGTTTCGCCACC
TCTGACTTGAGCGTCGATTTTTGTGATGCTCGTCAGGGGGGCGGAGCCTATGGAAAAACGCCAGCAACGC
GGCCTTTTTACGGTTCCTGGCCTTTTGCTGGCCTTTTGCTCACATGTTCTTTCCTGCGTTATCCCCTGAT
TCTGTGGATAACCGTATTACCGCCTTTGAGTGAGCTGATACCGCTCGCCGCAGCCGAACGACCGAGCGCA
GCGAGTCAGTGAGCGAGGAAGCGGAAGAGCGCCCAATACGCAAACCGCCTCTCCCCGCGCGTTGGCCGAT
TCATTAATGCAGCTGGCACGACAGGTTTCCCGACTGGAAAGCGGGCAGTGAGCGCAACGCAATTAATGTG
AGTTAGCTCACTCATTAGGCACCCCAGGCTTTACACTTTATGCTTCCGGCTCGTATGTTGTGTGGAATTG
TGAGCGGATAACAATTTCACACAGGAAACAGCTATGACCATGATTACGCCAAGCGCGCAATTAACCCTCA
CTAAAGGGAACAAAAGCTGGAGCTGCAAGCTTAATGTAGTCTTATGCAATACTCTTGTAGTCTTGCAACA
TGGTAACGATGAGTTAGCAACATGCCTTACAAGGAGAGAAAAAGCACCGTGCATGCCGATTGGTGGAAGT
AAGGTGGTACGATCGTGCCTTATTAGGAAGGCAACAGACGGGTCTGACATGGATTGGACGAACCACTGAA
TTGCCGCATTGCAGAGATATTGTATTTAAGTGCCTAGCTCGATACATAAACGGGTCTCTCTGGTTAGACC
AGATCTGAGCCTGGGAGCTCTCTGGCTAACTAGGGAACCCACTGCTTAAGCCTCAATAAAGCTTGCCTTG
AGTGCTTCAAGTAGTGTGTGCCCGTCTGTTGTGTGACTCTGGTAACTAGAGATCCCTCAGACCCTTTTAG
TCAGTGTGGAAAATCTCTAGCAGTGGCGCCCGAACAGGGACTTGAAAGCGAAAGGGAAACCAGAGGAGCT
CTCTCGACGCAGGACTCGGCTTGCTGAAGCGCGCACGGCAAGAGGCGAGGGGCGGCGACTGGTGAGTACG
CCAAAAATTTTGACTAGCGGAGGCTAGAAGGAGAGAGATGGGTGCGAGAGCGTCAGTATTAAGCGGGGGA
GAATTAGATCGCGATGGGAAAAAATTCGGTTAAGGCCAGGGGGAAAGAAAAAATATAAATTAAAACATAT
AGTATGGGCAAGCAGGGAGCTAGAACGATTCGCAGTTAATCCTGGCCTGTTAGAAACATCAGAAGGCTGT
AGACAAATACTGGGACAGCTACAACCATCCCTTCAGACAGGATCAGAAGAACTTAGATCATTATATAATA
CAGTAGCAACCCTCTATTGTGTGCATCAAAGGATAGAGATAAAAGACACCAAGGAAGCTTTAGACAAGAT
AGAGGAAGAGCAAAACAAAAGTAAGACCACCGCACAGCAAGCGGCCGCTGATCTTCAGACCTGGAGGAGG
AGATATGAGGGACAATTGGAGAAGTGAATTATATAAATATAAAGTAGTAAAAATTGAACCATTAGGAGTA
GCACCCACCAAGGCAAAGAGAAGAGTGGTGCAGAGAGAAAAAAGAGCAGTGGGAATAGGAGCTTTGTTCC
TTGGGTTCTTGGGAGCAGCAGGAAGCACTATGGGCGCAGCGTCAATGACGCTGACGGTACAGGCCAGACA
ATTATTGTCTGGTATAGTGCAGCAGCAGAACAATTTGCTGAGGGCTATTGAGGCGCAACAGCATCTGTTG
CAACTCACAGTCTGGGGCATCAAGCAGCTCCAGGCAAGAATCCTGGCTGTGGAAAGATACCTAAAGGATC
AACAGCTCCTGGGGATTTGGGGTTGCTCTGGAAAACTCATTTGCACCACTGCTGTGCCTTGGAATGCTAG
TTGGAGTAATAAATCTCTGGAACAGATTTGGAATCACACGACCTGGATGGAGTGGGACAGAGAAATTAAC
AATTACACAAGCTTAATACACTCCTTAATTGAAGAATCGCAAAACCAGCAAGAAAAGAATGAACAAGAAT
TATTGGAATTAGATAAATGGGCAAGTTTGTGGAATTGGTTTAACATAACAAATTGGCTGTGGTATATAAA
ATTATTCATAATGATAGTAGGAGGCTTGGTAGGTTTAAGAATAGTTTTTGCTGTACTTTCTATAGTGAAT
AGAGTTAGGCAGGGATATTCACCATTATCGTTTCAGACCCACCTCCCAACCCCGAGGGGACCCAGAGAGG
GCCTATTTCCCATGATTCCTTCATATTTGCATATACGATACAAGGCTGTTAGAGAGATAATTAGAATTAA
TTTGACTGTAAACACAAAGATATTAGTACAAAATACGTGACGTAGAAAGTAATAATTTCTTGGGTAGTTT
GCAGTTTTAAAATTATGTTTTAAAATGGACTATCATATGCTTACCGTAACTTGAAAGTATTTCGATTTCT
TGGCTTTATATATCTTGTGGAAAGGACGAAACACCGAAAGCTCCAATAATCAACAGGTTTTAGAGCTAGA
AATAGCAAGTTAAAATAAGGCTAGTCCGTTATCAACTTGAAAAAGTGGCACCGAGTCGGTGCTTTTTTAA
GCTTGGCGTAACTAGATCTTGAGACAAATGGCAGTATTCATCCACAATTTTAAAAGAAAAGGGGGGATTG
GGGGGTACAGTGCAGGGGAAAGAATAGTAGACATAATAGCAACAGACATACAAACTAAAGAATTACAAAA
ACAAATTACAAAAATTCAAAATTTTCGGGTTTATTACAGGGACAGCAGAGATCCACTTTGGCGCCGGCTC
GAGGGGG
Features (pLannotate 1.2.2; 29 found; start..end, strand, type, name):
     14..80      +  CDS            small t antigen (fragment): SV40 (simian virus 40) small t antigen
    106..317     +  promoter       EF-1α core promoter: core promoter for human elongation factor EF-1α
    318..1256    +  intron         EF-1α intron A: intron upstream of the start codon of human EF-1α
   1278..1877    +  CDS            PuroR (fragment): puromycin N-acetyltransferase; pac from Streptomyces; confers resistance to puromycin
   1893..2481    +  misc_feature   WPRE: woodchuck hepatitis virus posttranscriptional regulatory element
   2532..2551    +  misc_feature   cPPT/CTS (fragment): central polypurine tract and central termination sequence of HIV-1
   2553..2786    +  LTR            3' LTR (ΔU3): self-inactivating 3' long terminal repeat (LTR) from HIV-1
   2864..2985    +  polyA_signal   SV40 poly(A) signal: SV40 polyadenylation signal
   3025..3160    +  rep_origin     SV40 ori: SV40 origin of replication
   3181..3199    -  promoter       T7 promoter: promoter for bacteriophage T7 RNA polymerase
   3207..3362    +  CDS            lacZα (fragment): LacZα fragment of β-galactosidase; lacZ fragment
   3367..3795    +  rep_origin     f1 ori (sequence partly withheld): f1 bacteriophage origin of replication; arrow indicates direction of (+) strand synthesis
   3848..3952    +  promoter       AmpR promoter: bla
   3953..4813    +  CDS            AmpR: β-lactamase; bla; confers resistance to ampicillin, carbenicillin, and related antibiotics
   4984..5572    +  rep_origin     ori: high-copy-number ColE1/pMB1/pBR322/pUC origin of replication
   5755..5847    +  CDS            lacI (fragment): lac repressor; lacI; The lac repressor binds to the lac operator to inhibit transcription in E. coli. This inhibition can be relieved by adding lactose or isopropyl-β-D-thiogalactopyranoside (IPTG).
   5860..5881    +  protein_bind   CAP binding site: CAP binding activates transcription in the presence of cAMP. E. coli catabolite activator protein
   5896..5926    +  promoter       lac promoter: promoter for the E. coli lac operon
   5934..5950    +  protein_bind   lac operator: The lac repressor binds to the lac operator to inhibit transcription in E. coli. This inhibition can be relieved by adding lactose or isopropyl-β-D-thiogalactopyranoside (IPTG). lac repressor encoded by lacI
   5995..6013    +  promoter       T3 promoter: promoter for bacteriophage T3 RNA polymerase
   6041..6267    +  promoter       RSV promoter: Rous sarcoma virus enhancer/promoter
   6268..6448    +  LTR            5' LTR (truncated): truncated 5' long terminal repeat (LTR) from HIV-1
   6495..6620    +  misc_feature   HIV-1 Ψ: packaging signal of human immunodeficiency virus type 1
   6604..6967    +  CDS            HIV-1 gag (fragment): gag protein from human immunodeficiency virus 1; gag
   7113..7346    +  misc_feature   RRE: The Rev response element (RRE) of HIV-1 allows for Rev-dependent mRNA export from the nucleus to the cytoplasm.
   7723..7749    +  CDS            Rev (fragment): human immunodeficiency virus 1 (HIV-1) Rev protein; rev; enhances nuclear export of unspliced and incompletely spliced viral mRNAs
   7753..7993    +  promoter       U6 promoter: RNA polymerase III promoter for human U6 snRNA
   8023..8098    +  misc_RNA       gRNA scaffold: guide RNA scaffold for the Streptococcus pyogenes CRISPR/Cas9 system
   8154..8271    +  misc_feature   cPPT/CTS: central polypurine tract and central termination sequence of HIV-1
