[The description below was written by a language model from this plasmid's Addgene catalogue record and pLannotate feature annotations shown in this document.]
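Description:
CHUK gRNA (BRDN0001149372) is a third-generation lentiviral guide RNA plasmid built on the lentiGuide-Puro backbone and designed to direct Streptococcus pyogenes Cas9 to the human CHUK gene, which encodes IKK-alpha. It is propagated in E. coli as a high-copy plasmid through a ColE1/pUC-type origin with ampicillin selection (AmpR). The bacterial portion also carries an f1 origin, lac regulatory remnants and T7/T3 promoters, along with an SV40 origin and SV40 polyadenylation signal downstream of the viral cassette.

The transfer cassette is driven by an RSV promoter fused to a truncated HIV-1 5' LTR, making genomic RNA production Tat-independent. This is followed by the Ψ packaging signal with a partial gag sequence, the Rev response element for Rev-dependent nuclear export, and a self-inactivating ΔU3 3' LTR that silences LTR promoter activity after integration. Within this frame, a human U6 RNA polymerase III promoter transcribes the 20-nucleotide CHUK-targeting spacer joined to the Cas9 gRNA scaffold. A cPPT/CTS element, which aids nuclear import of the viral genome, lies next. Then comes an EF-1α core promoter with its intron A, driving puromycin N-acetyltransferase for selection of transduced mammalian cells. A WPRE follows to enhance transcript expression.

The plasmid does not encode Cas9, so it must be paired with a separate Cas9 vector or used in cells already expressing Cas9. It also needs packaging and envelope functions supplied in trans to make virus. It belongs to a human kinome gRNA collection designed with optimized on-target and off-target rules, and is suited to knocking out CHUK in human cells.
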