Addgene plasmid #77033: CHUK gRNA (BRDN0001149372)
Purpose: 3rd generation lentiviral gRNA plasmid targeting human CHUK
Depositing lab: John Doench & David Root. Depositing organization: Broad Institute. Publication: Optimized sgRNA design to maximize activity and minimize off-target effects of CRISPR-Cas9. Doench JG, Fusi N, Sullender M, Hegde M, Vaimberg EW, Donovan KF, Smith I, Tothova Z, Wilen C, Orchard R, Virgin HW, Listgarten J, Root DE. Nat Biotechnol. 2016 Jan 18. doi: 10.1038/nbt.3437. PubMed 26780180.
Backbone
  Vector backbone: lentiGuide-Puro
  Backbone manufacturer: Zhang Lab (Addgene plasmid # 52963)
  Vector type: Mammalian Expression, Lentiviral, CRISPR
  Selectable markers: Puromycin
Growth in bacteria
  Bacterial resistance: Ampicillin, 100 μg/mL
  Growth temperature: 37°C
  Growth strain: DH5alpha
  Copy number: High Copy
Gene/Insert
  Gene/Insert name: CHUK (alt names: CHUK; NM_001278.3)
  gRNA/shRNA sequence: AAAGCTCCAATAATCAACAG
  Species: H. sapiens (human)
  Entrez Gene: CHUK (a.k.a. BPS2, IKBKA, IKK-1, IKK-alpha, IKK1, IKKA, NFKBIKA, TCF16)
  Promoter: hU6
  Cloning method: Unknown
  Sequencing primers: 5′ U6-F; 3′ pS2-R
Terms and licenses: Academic/Nonprofit Terms; Industry Terms: Not Available to Industry
Depositor comments: The gRNA was designed to target the following Genbank reference sequence(s): NM_001278.3. Note that this plasmid does NOT contain Cas9. It should be used in conjunction with lentiCas9-Blast (Addgene #52962) or otherwise with cell lines already expressing Cas9. Browse the full kinome gRNA library at http://www.addgene.org/pooled-library/broadgpp-human-kinome/ or visit http://www.broadinstitute.org/rnai/public/ for detailed protocols and information.
How to cite: CHUK gRNA (BRDN0001149372) was a gift from John Doench & David Root (Addgene plasmid # 77033 ; http://n2t.net/addgene:77033 ; RRID:Addgene_77033)
