>Addgene plasmid #77033 | CHUK gRNA (BRDN0001149372) | depositor partial sequence | sequence record 144493 | Target Sequence
AAAGCTCCAATAATCAACAG
