>Addgene plasmid #77033 | CHUK gRNA (BRDN0001149372) | addgene partial sequence | sequence record 186985 | hU6-F
GAAAGTAATAATTTCTTGGGTAGTTTGCAGTTTTAAAATTATGTTTTAAAATGGACTATCATATGCTTAC
CGTAACTTGAAAGTATTTCGATTTCTTGGCTTTATATATCTTGTGGAAAGGACGAAACACCGAAAGCTCC
AATAATCAACAGGTTTTAGAGCTAGAAATAGCAAGTTAAAATAAGGCTAGTCCGTTATCAACTTGAAAAA
GTGGCACCGAGTCGGTGCTTTTTTAAGCTTGGCGTAACTAGATCTTGAGACAAATGGCAGTATTCATCCA
CAATTTTAAAAGAAAAGGGGGGATTGGGGGGTACAGTGCAGGGGAAAGAATAGTAGACATAATAGCAACA
GACATACAAACTAAAGAATTACAAAAACAAATTACAAAAATTCAAAATTTTCGGGTTTATTACAGGGACA
GCAGAGATCCACTTTGGCGCCGGCTCGAGGGGGCCCGGGTGCAAAGATGGATAAAGTTTTAAACAGAGAG
GAATCTTTGCAGCTAATGGACCTTCTAGGTCTTGAAAGGAGTGGGAATTGGCTCCGGTGCCCGTCAGTGG
GCAGAGCGCA
